>Addgene plasmid #113392 | pKN3097 | depositor full sequence | sequence record 213921 | pKN3097 sequence 10951 bps
GTTAACCCGCGGATCAAAAATCATCGCTTCGCTGATTAATTACCCCAGAAATAAGGCTAAAAAACTAATC
GCATTATCATCCTATGGTTGTTAATTTGATTCGTTCATTTGAAGGTTTGTGGGGCCAGGTTACTGCCAAT
TTTTCCTCTTCATAACCATAAAAGCTAGTATTGTAGAATCTTTATTGTTCGGAGCAGTGCGGCGCGAGGC
ACATCTGCGTTTCAGGAACGCGACCGGTGAAGACGAGGACGCACGGAGGAGAGTCTTTCTTCGGAGGGCT
GTCACCCGCTCGGCGGCTTCTAATCCGTACTTCAATATAGCAATGAGCAGTTAAGCGTATTACTGAAAGT
TCCAAAGAGAAGGTTTTTTTAGGCTAATCGACCTCGACTCTAGAGGATCCCCCTGAACTACCCAAAGTAT
AAATGCCTGAACAATTAGTTTAGATCCGAGATTCCGCGCTTCCACCACTTAGTATGATTCATATTTTATA
TAATATATAAGATAAGTAACATTCCGTGAATTAATCTGATAAACTGTTTTGACAACTGGTTACTTCCCTA
AGACTGTTTATATTAGGATTGTCAAGACACTCCGGTATTACTCGAGCCCGTAATACAACACCTGGTAGCG
TTAAAGGTTACTAATTGTTCAAACGAACCATCGAAAAGCCGAACCTAGCTACACCACACCCCAGTATGAG
CTTTATGGATCAAATCCCAGGAGGAGGAAATTATCCAAAACTCCCAGTAGAATGCCTTCCTAACTTCCCG
ATCCAACCATCTTTGACCTTCAGAGGTAGAAATGACTCGCATAAACTGAAAAACTTTATCTCCGAAATAA
TGTTAAACATGTCTATGATATCTTGGCCGAATGATGCCAGTCGTATTGTGTACTGCAGAAGACATTTATT
AAACCCCGCTGCTCAGTGGGCTAATGACTTTGTACAAGAACAAGGTATACTTGAAATAACATTCGACACA
TTCATACAAGGATTATATCAGCATTTCTATAAGCCACCAGATATCAATAAAATCTTTAATGCAATCACGC
AACTTTCCGAAGCTAAACTTGGTATTGAGCGTCTCAACCAACGATTCAGAAAGATTTGGGACAGAATGCC
ACCAGACTTCATGACCGAAAAAGCTGCCATAATGACATATACTAGGCTATTGACAAAGGAAACCTATAAT
ATTGTCAGAATGCACAAACCAGAGACATTAAAAGACGCCATGGAAGAGGCTTACCAGACAACTGCACTAA
CTGAAAGATTCTTCCCAGGATTCGAACTTGATGCTGATGGAGACACTATCATCGGTGCCACAACCCACTT
ACAAGAAGAATACGACTCTGACTATGATTCAGAAGATAATCTGACCCAGAATGGATACGTCCATACCGTA
AGGACAAGAAGATCTTACAATAAACCAATGTCAAATCATCGAAACAGGAGAAATAACAACCCATCTAGAG
AAGAATGTATAAAAAATCGGCTATGCTTCTATTGTAAGAAAGAGGGACATCGCCTGAACGAATGTAGAGC
ACGTAAGGCGAGTTCTAACCGATCTTGAACTCGAATCAAAAGACCAACAAACTCCTTTTATCAAAACCTT
ACCAATTGTACACTATATCGCCATCCCCGAGATGGACAATACCGCCGAAAAAACCATAAAAATACAAAAC
ACGAAAGTAAAAACCCTGTTTGACAGTGGATCACCCACGTCATTTATCCGAAGAGATATTGTAGAACTTC
TCAAATACGAAATCTACGAGACCCCTCCACTCCGTTTTAGAGGATTCGTAGCCACCAAATCCGCCGTTAC
ATCCGAAGCAGTCACCATTGACCTCAAAATCAATGACCTGCATATAACTTTAGCCGCGTACATACTGGAT
AACATGGACTACCAATTGTTAATTGGAAATCCAATCTTACGCCGCTACCCGAAAATCCTGCACACAGTAC
TGAATACCAGAGAGAGCCCCGACTCCTTAAAGCCCAAGACTTATCGCTCCGAAACCGTTAATAACGTTAG
AACCTACTCCGCTGGTAATCGTGGTAACCCCAGAAACATAAAACTGTCTTTTGCCCCCACCATTCTCGAA
GCAACTGACCCGAAATCCGCTGGTAATCGTGGTGACTCCAGAACCAAAACCCTGTCTCTTGCAACCACTA
CTCCTGCAGCAATTGACCCGCTTACGACCCTTGATAACCCAGGTAGTACTCAAAGTACATTTGCGCAATT
CCCGATACCTGAAGAAGCGAGCATCCTAGAAGAGGATGGAAAATACTCCAACGTTGTCTCAACCATTCAG
AGTGTAGAACCTAATGCTACTGATCACAGCAATAAGGACACCTTTTGCACTTTGCCAGTTTGGTTACAAC
AGAAGTATAGAGAGATCATACGTAATGATCTCCCACCAAGACCTGCCGACATTAATAACATCCCCGTAAA
ACATGATATTGAAATTAAACCTGGCGCAAGACTACCTCGACTACAGCCATACCATGTTACAGAAAAGAAC
GAACAAGAAATCAACAAAATAGTTCAAAAACTGCTCGATAACAAGTTCATTGTTCCCTCAAAGTCGCCTT
GCAGCTCCCCTGTAGTCCTCGTCCCGAAGAAAGACGGTACCTTCCGACTCTGCGTCGATTACCGCACCCT
GAACAAAGCTACCATCTCCGACCCATTCCCATTACCCAGAATCGACAACCTATTGAGCCGTATTGGAAAT
GCCCAGATATTTACCACGCTAGATTTGCATAGTGGTTACCACCAGATCCCGATGGAACCCAAAGACCGCT
ACAAAACCGCCTTTGTCACACCATCCGGTAAGTATGAATATACCGTCATGCCATTTGGCTTAGTCAATGC
ACCTAGTACATTCGCAAGATACATGGCTGATACATTTAGAGACCTGAGATTCGTCAATGTTTACCTTGAT
GATATATTAATATTCTCCGAATCTCCAGAAGAACATTGGAAACATTTAGACACGGTACTAGAAAGATTAA
AGAACGAGAACCTCATTGTTAAGAAGAAAAAATGTAAATTTGCATCTGAAGAAACTGAGTTTTTAGGCTA
TAGTATTGGAATCCAGAAAATAGCTCCACTACAGCACAAATGTGCAGCAATCCGAGACTTTCCGACGCCT
AAAACAGTAAAACAAGCACAGAGATTTTTAGGAATGATTAATTACTACAGACGATTCATTCCAAATTGCT
CCAAGATTGCACAGCCAATCCAACTGTTTATTTGTGACAAAAGTCAATGGACAGAAAAACAAGACAAGGC
AATTGATAAACTAAAAGACGCCTTGTGTAACTCCCCCGTCCTAGTACCATTCAACAACAAAGCAAACTAC
CGACTTACAACAGACGCCTCAAAAGACGGCATTGGTGCTGTTCTAGAAGAAGTCGACAACAAGAACAAAC
TTGTTGGTGTCGTCGGTTACTTCTCTAAATCCTTAGAGAGTGCCCAGAAAAACTATCCTGCTGGCGAATT
AGAACTACTTGGAATTATCAAAGCACTCCACCACTTCCGATATATGCTTCACGGAAAGCATTTCACGTTA
AGAACAGACCACATTAGTTTGTTATCATTACAAAACAAGAACGAACCCGCACGACGCGTGCAACGCTGGT
TAGATGACCTAGCCACATATGACTTCACCTTAGAATACCTAGCTGGACCCAAGAACGTTGTCGCAGATGC
CATATCCCGTGCCGTATATACTATAACCCCCGAAACATCCCGACCTATCGACACAGAAAGCTGGAAATCT
TACTACAAATCAGACCCATTATGTAGTGCTGTCTTAATTCATATGAAAGAATTGACACAACACAACGTCA
CACCTGAAGATATGTCAGCCTTCCGTAGTTACCAGAAGAAACTCGAACTATCAGAGACCTTCCGAAAGAA
TTATTCCCTAGAAGACGAAATGATCTATTACCAAGACCGACTAGTAGTACCAATAAAACAACAGAACGCA
GTTATGAGACTATATCATGACCATACCTTATTTGGAGGACATTTTGGTGTAACAGTGACCCTTGCGAAAA
TCAGCCCAATTTACTATTGGCCAAAATTACAACATTCGATCATACAATACATCAGGACCTGCGTACAATG
TCAACTAATAAAATCACACCGACCACGCTTACATGGACTATTACAACCACTCCCTATAGCAGAAGGAAGA
TGGCTTGATATATCAATGGATTTTGTGACAGGATTACCCCCGACATCAAATAACTTGAATATGATCCTCG
TCGTAGTTGATCGTTTTTCGAAACGCGCTCACTTCATAGCTACAAGGAAAACCTTAGACGCAACACAACT
AATAGATCTACTCTTTCGATACATTTTTTCATATCATGGTTTTCCCAGGACAATAACCAGTGATAGAGAT
GTCCGTATGACCGCCGACAAATATCAAGAACTCACGAAAAGACTAGGAATAAAATCGACAATGTCTTCCG
CGAACCACCCCCAAACAGATGGACAATCCGAACGAACGATACAGACATTAAACAGGTTACTAAGAGCCTA
TGCTTCAACCAATATTCAGAATTGGCATGTATATTTACCACAAATCGAATTTGTTTACAATTCTACACCT
ACTAGAACACTTGGAAAATCACCATTTGAAATTGATTTAGGATATTTACCGAATACCCCTGCTATTAAGT
CAGATGACGAAGTCAACGCAAGAAGTTTTACTGCCGTAGAACTTGCCAAACACCTCAAAGCCCTTACCAT
CCAAACGAAGGAACAGCTAGAACACGCTCAAATCGAAATGGAAACTAATAACAATCAAAGACGTAAACCC
TTATTGTTAAACATAGGAGATCACGTATTAGTGCATAGAGATGCATACTTCAAGAAAGGTGCTTATATGA
AAGTACAACAAATATACGTCGGACCATTTCGAGTTGTCAAGAAAATAAACGATAACGCCTACGAACTAGA
TTTAAACTCTCACAAGAAAAAGCACAGAGTTATTAATGTACAATTCCTGAAAAAGTTTGTATACCGTCCA
GACGCGTACCCAAAGAATAAACCAATCAGCTCCACTGAAAGAATTAAGAGAGCACACGAAGTTACTGCAC
TCATAGGAATAGATACTACACACAAAACTTACTTATGTCACATGCAAGATGTAGACCCAACACTTTCAGT
AGAATACTCAGAAGCTGAATTTTGCCAAATTCCCGAAAGAACACGAAGATCAATATTAGCCAACTTTAGA
CAACTCTACGAAACACAAGACAACCCTGAGAGAGAGGAAGATGTTGTATCTCAAAATGAGATATGTCAGT
ATGACAATACGTCACCCTAATAAGAGCTCTCCTAGTCGCACGCTTGTAGTGGATCGTCTGCATAATATCG
TGTGACCCGGGTGAGAGAGAGGAAGATGTTGTATCTCAAAATGAGATATGTCAGTATGACAATACGTCAC
CCTGAACGTTCATAAAACACATATGAAACAACCTTATAACAAAACGAACAACATGAGACAAAACCCGACC
TTCCCTAGCTGAACTACCCAAAGTATAAATGCCTGAACAATTAGTTTAGATCCGAGATTCCGCGCTTCCA
CCACTTAGTATGATTCATATTTTATATAATATATAAGATAAGTAACATTCCGTGAATTAATCTGATAAAC
TGTTTTGACAACTGGTTACTTCCCTAAGACTGTTTATATTAGGATTGTCAAGACACTCCGGTATTACTCG
AGCCCGTAATACAACAGGCGGCCGCGAATTCCTTTCTGCATGCCACGTTCGCGGCGCCTGATGCGGTATT
TTCTCCTTACGCATCTGTGCGGTATTTCACACCGCATATATCGCTGGGCCATTCTCATGAAGAATATCTT
GAATTTATTGTCATATTACTAGTTGGTGTGGAAGTCCATATATCGGTGATCAATATAGTGGTTGACATGC
TGGCTAGTCAACATTGAGCCTTTTGATCATGCAAATATATTACGGTATTTTACAATCAAATATCAAACTT
AACTATTGACTTTATAACTTATTTAGGTGGTAACATTCTTATAAAAAAGAAAAAAATTACTGCAAAACAG
TACTAGCTTTTAACTTGTATCCTAGGTTATCTATGCTGTCTCACCATAGAGAATATTACCTATTTCAGAA
TGTATGTCCATGATTCGCCGGGTAAATACATATAATACACAAATCTGGCTTAATAAAGTCTATAATATAT
CTCATAAAGAAGTGCTAAATTGGCTAGTGCTATATATTTTTAAGAAAATTTCTTTTGACTAAGTCCATAT
CGACTTTGTAAAAGTTCACTTTAGCATACATATATTACACGAGCCAGAAATTGTAACTTTTGCCTAAAAT
CACAAATTGCAAAATTTAATTGCTTGCAAAAGGTCACATGCTTATAATCAACTTTTTTAAAAATTTAAAA
TACTTTTTTATTTTTTATTTTTAAACATAAATGAAATAATTTATTTATTGTTTATGATTACCGAAACATA
AAACCTGCTCAAGAAAAAGAAACTGTTTTGTCCTTGGAAAAAAAGCACTACCTAGGAGCGGCCAAAATGC
CGAGGCTTTCATAGCTTAAACTCTTTACAGAAAATAGGCATTATAGATCAGTTCGAGTTTTCTTATTCTT
CCTTCCGGTTTTATCGTCACAGTTTTACAGTAAATAAGTATCACCTCTTAGAGTTCGATGATAAGCTGTC
AAACATGAGAATTAATTCCACATGTTAAAATAGTGAAGGAGCATGTTCGGCACACAGTGGACCGAACGTG
GGGTAAGTGCACTAGGGTCCGGTTAAACGGATCTCGCATTGATGAGGCAACGCTAATTATCAACATATAG
ATTGTTATCTATCTGCATGAACACGAAATCTTTACTTGACGACTTGAGGCTGATGGTGTTTATGCAAAGA
AACCACTGTGTTTAATATGTGTCACTGTTTGATATTACTGTCAGCGTAGAAGATAATAGTAAAAGCGGTT
AATAAGTGTATTTGAGATAAGTGTGATAAAGTTTTTACAGCGAAAAGACGATAAATACAAGAAAATGATT
ACGAGGATACGGAGAGAGGTATGTACATGTGTATTTATATACTAAGCTGCCGGCGGTTGTTTGCAAGACC
GAGAAAAGGCTAGCAAGAATCGGGTCATTGTAGCGTATGCGCCTGTGAACATTCTCTTCAACAAGTTTGA
TTCCATTGCGGTGAAATGGTAAAAGTCAACCCCCTGCGATGTATATTTTCCTGTACAATCAATCAAAAAG
CCAAATGATTTAGCATTATCTTTACATCTTGTTATTTTACAGATTTTATGTTTAGATCTTTTATGCTTGC
TTTTCAAAAGGCTTGCAGGCAAGTGCACAAACAATACTTAAATAAATACTACTCAGTAATAACCTATTTC
TTAGCATTTTTGACGAAATTTGCTATTTTGTTAGAGTCTTTTACACCATTTGTCTCCACACCTCCGCTTA
CATCAACACCAATAACGCCATTTAATCTAAGCGCATCACCAACATTTTCTGGCGTCAGTCCACCAGCTAA
CATAAAATGTAAGCTCTCGGGGCTCTCTTGCCTTCCAACCCAGTCAGAAATCGAGTTCCAATCCAAAAGT
TCACCTGTCCCACCTGCTTCTGAATCAAACAAGGGAATAAACGAATGAGGTTTCTGTGAAGCTGCACTGA
GTAGTATGTTGCAGTCTTTTGGAAATACGAGTCTTTTAATAACTGGCAAACCGAGGAACTCTTGGTATTC
TTGCCACGACTCATCTCCATGCAGTTGGACGATCGATGATAAGCTGTCAAACATGAGAATTGGGTAATAA
CTGATATAATTAAATTGAAGCTCTAATTTGTGAGTTTAGTATACATGCATTTACTTATAATACAGTTTTT
TAGTTTTGCTGGCCGCATCTTCTCAAATATGCTTCCCAGCCTGCTTTTCTGTAACGTTCACCCTCTACCT
TAGCATCCCTTCCCTTTGCAAATAGTCCTCTTCCAACAATAATAATGTCAGATCCTGTAGAGACCACATC
ATCCACGGTTCTATACTGTTGACCCAATGCGTCTCCCTTGTCATCTAAACCCACACCGGGTGTCATAATC
AACCAATCGTAACCTTCATCTCTTCCACCCATGTCTCTTTGAGCAATAAAGCCGATAACAAAATCTTTGT
CGCTCTTCGCAATGTCAACAGTACCCTTAGTATATTCTCCAGTAGATAGGGAGCCCTTGCATGACAATTC
TGCTAACATCAAAAGGCCTCTAGGTTCCTTTGTTACTTCTTCTGCCGCCTGCTTCAAACCGCTAACAATA
CCTGGGCCCACCACACCGTGTGCATTCGTAATGTCTGCCCATTCTGCTATTCTGTATACACCCGCAGAGT
ACTGCAATTTGACTGTATTACCAATGTCAGCAAATTTTCTGTCTTCGAAGAGTAAAAAATTGTACTTGGC
GGATAATGCCTTTAGCGGCTTAACTGTGCCCTCCATGGAAAAATCAGTCAAGATATCCACATGTGTTTTT
AGTAAACAAATTTTGGGACCTAATGCTTCAACTAACTCCAGTAATTCCTTGGTGGTACGAACATCCAATG
AAGCACACAAGTTTGTTTGCTTTTCGTGCATGATATTAAATAGCTTGGCAGCAACAGGACTAGGATGAGT
AGCAGCACGTTCCTTATATGTAGCTTTCGACATGATTTATCTTCGTTTCCTGCATGTTTTTGTTCTGTGC
AGTTGGGTTAAGAATACTGGGCAATTTCATGTTTCTTCAACACTACATATGCGTATATATACCAATCTAA
GTCTGTGCTCCTTCCTTCGTTCTTCCTTCTGTTCGGAGATTACCGAATCAAAAAAATTTCAAAGAAACCG
AAATCAAAAAAAAGAATAAAAAAAAAATGATGAATTGAATTGAAAAGCTAATTCTTGAAGACGAAAGGGC
CTCGTGATACGCCTATTTTTATAGGTTAATGTCATGATAATAATGGTTTCTTAGACGTCAGGTGGCACTT
TTCGGGGAAATGTGCGCGGAACCCCTATTTGTTTATTTTTCTAAATACATTCAAATATGTATCCGCTCAT
GAGACAATAACCCTGATAAATGCTTCAATAATATTGAAAAAGGAAGAGTATGAGTATTCAACATTTCCGT
GTCGCCCTTATTCCCTTTTTTGCGGCATTTTGCCTTCCTGTTTTTGCTCACCCAGAAACGCTGGTGAAAG
TAAAAGATGCTGAAGATCAGTTGGGTGCACGAGTGGGTTACATCGAACTGGATCTCAACAGCGGTAAGAT
CCTTGAGAGTTTTCGCCCCGAAGAACGTTTTCCAATGATGAGCACTTTTAAAGTTCTGCTATGTGGCGCG
GTATTATCCCGTATTGACGCCGGGCAAGAGCAACTCGGTCGCCGCATACACTATTCTCAGAATGACTTGG
TTGAGTACTCACCAGTCACAGAAAAGCATCTTACGGATGGCATGACAGTAAGAGAATTATGCAGTGCTGC
CATAACCATGAGTGATAACACTGCGGCCAACTTACTTCTGACAACGATCGGAGGACCGAAGGAGCTAACC
GCTTTTTTGCACAACATGGGGGATCATGTAACTCGCCTTGATCGTTGGGAACCGGAGCTGAATGAAGCCA
TACCAAACGACGAGCGTGACACCACGATGCCTGTAGCAATGGCAACAACGTTGCGCAAACTATTAACTGG
CGAACTACTTACTCTAGCTTCCCGGCAACAATTAATAGACTGGATGGAGGCGGATAAAGTTGCAGGACCA
CTTCTGCGCTCGGCCCTTCCGGCTGGCTGGTTTATTGCTGATAAATCTGGAGCCGGTGAGCGTGGGTCTC
GCGGTATCATTGCAGCACTGGGGCCAGATGGTAAGCCCTCCCGTATCGTAGTTATCTACACGACGGGGAG
TCAGGCAACTATGGATGAACGAAATAGACAGATCGCTGAGATAGGTGCCTCACTGATTAAGCATTGGTAA
CTGTCAGACCAAGTTTACTCATATATACTTTAGATTGATTTAAAACTTCATTTTTAATTTAAAAGGATCT
AGGTGAAGATCCTTTTTGATAATCTCATGACCAAAATCCCTTAACGTGAGTTTTCGTTCCACTGAGCGTC
AGACCCCGTAGAAAAGATCAAAGGATCTTCTTGAGATCCTTTTTTTCTGCGCGTAATCTGCTGCTTGCAA
ACAAAAAAACCACCGCTACCAGCGGTGGTTTGTTTGCCGGATCAAGAGCTACCAACTCTTTTTCCGAAGG
TAACTGGCTTCAGCAGAGCGCAGATACCAAATACTGTCCTTCTAGTGTAGCCGTAGTTAGGCCACCACTT
CAAGAACTCTGTAGCACCGCCTACATACCTCGCTCTGCTAATCCTGTTACCAGTGGCTGCTGCCAGTGGC
GATAAGTCGTGTCTTACCGGGTTGGACTCAAGACGATAGTTACCGGATAAGGCGCAGCGGTCGGGCTGAA
CGGGGGGTTCGTGCACACAGCCCAGCTTGGAGCGAACGACCTACACCGAACTGAGATACCTACAGCGTGA
GCTATGAGAAAGCGCCACGCTTCCCGAAGGGAGAAAGGCGGACAGGTATCCGGTAAGCGGCAGGGTCGGA
ACAGGAGAGCGCACGAGGGAGCTTCCAGGGGGAAACGCCTGGTATCTTTATAGTCCTGTCGGGTTTCGCC
ACCTCTGACTTGAGCGTCGATTTTTGTGATGCTCGTCAGGGGGGCGGAGCCTATGGAAAAACGCCAGCAA
CGCGGCCTTTTTACGGTTCCTGGCCTTTTGCTGGCCTTTTGCTCACATGTTCTTTCCTGCGTTATCCCCT
GATTCTGTGGATAACCGTATTACCGCCTTTGAGTGAGCTGATACCGCTCGCCGCAGCCGAACGACCGAGC
GCAGCGAGTCAGTGAGCGAGGAAGCGGAAGA
Features (pLannotate 1.2.2; 13 found; start..end, strand, type, name):
     12..377     -  promoter       GAL1,10 promoter (fragment): GAL1 and GAL10 genes of S. cerevisiae; divergent inducible promoter, regulated by Gal4
    384..402     -  misc_feature   MCS (fragment): pUC18/19 multiple cloning site
    696..1565    +  CDS            TY3A-G: YG31A_YEAST - Also known as YGRWTy3-1 GAG. Experimental evidence at protein level: Swiss-Prot protein existence level 1. Nucleocapsid protein p9 (NC) forms the nucleocore that coats the retro-elements dimeric RNA. Binds these RNAs through its zinc fingers (By similarity). Promotes primer tRNA(i)-Met annealing to the multipartite primer-binding site (PBS), dimerization of Ty3 RNA and initiation of reverse transcription. From Saccharomyces cerevisiae (strain ATCC 204508 / S288c) (Baker's yeast).
   1552..5337    +  CDS            TY3B-G (fragment): YG31B_YEAST - Also known as YGRWTy3-1 POL. Experimental evidence at protein level: Swiss-Prot protein existence level 1. Integrase (IN) targets the VLP to the nucleus, where a subparticle preintegration complex (PIC) containing at least integrase and the newly synthesized dsDNA copy of the retrotransposon must transit the nuclear membrane. Once in the nucleus, integrase performs the integration of the dsDNA into the host genome. From Saccharomyces cerevisiae (strain ATCC 204508 / S288c) (Baker's yeast).
   5797..5849    -  misc_feature   bom (fragment): basis of mobility region from pBR322
   5854..5964    +  CDS            RMD1 (fragment): RMD1_YEAST - Experimental evidence at protein level: Swiss-Prot protein existence level 1. Required for sporulation where it is believed to have a role in meiotic nuclear division. From Saccharomyces cerevisiae (strain ATCC 204508 / S288c) (Baker's yeast).
   6413..7575    -  misc_feature   CEN/ARS: S. cerevisiae CEN4 centromere fused to the autonomously replicating sequence ARS1/ARS416
   7802..7820    -  promoter       tet promoter (fragment): E. coli promoter for tetracycline efflux protein gene
   7910..8713    -  CDS            URA3: orotidine-5'-phosphate decarboxylase, required for uracil biosynthesis; S. cerevisiae URA3; yeast auxotrophic marker, counterselectable with 5-fluoroorotic acid (5-FOA)
   8714..8929    -  promoter       URA3 promoter: S. cerevisiae URA3
   9045..9149    +  promoter       AmpR promoter: bla
   9150..10010   +  CDS            AmpR: β-lactamase; bla; confers resistance to ampicillin, carbenicillin, and related antibiotics
  10181..10769   +  rep_origin     ori: high-copy-number ColE1/pMB1/pBR322/pUC origin of replication
