>Addgene plasmid #113392 | pKN3097 | addgene full sequence | sequence record 218633 | Addgene NGS Result
GTTAACCCGCGGATCAAAAATCATCGCTTCGCTGATTAATTACCCCAGAAATAAGGCTAAAAAACTAATC
GCATTATCATCCTATGGTTGTTAATTTGATTCGTTCATTTGAAGGTTTGTGGGGCCAGGTTACTGCCAAT
TTTTCCTCTTCATAACCATAAAAGCTAGTATTGTAGAATCTTTATTGTTCGGAGCAGTGCGGCGCGAGGC
ACATCTGCGTTTCAGGAACGCGACCGGTGAAGACGAGGACGCACGGAGGAGAGTCTTTCTTCGGAGGGCT
GTCACCCGCTCGGCGGCTTCTAATCCGTACTTCAATATAGCAATGAGCAGTTAAGCGTATTACTGAAAGT
TCCAAAGAGAAGGTTTTTTTAGGCTAATCGACCTCGACTCTAGAGGATCCCCCTGAACTACCCAAAGTAT
AAATGCCTGAACAATTAGTTTAGATCCGAGATTCCGCGCTTCCACCACTTAGTATGATTCATATTTTATA
TAATATATAAGATAAGTAACATTCCGTGAATTAATCTGATAAACTGTTTTGACAACTGGTTACTTCCCTA
AGACTGTTTATATTAGGATTGTCAAGACACTCCGGTATTACTCGAGCCCGTAATACAACACCTGGTAGCG
TTAAAGGTTACTAATTGTTCAAACGAACCATCGAAAAGCCGAACCTAGCTACACCACACCCCAGTATGAG
CTTTATGGATCAAATCCCAGGAGGAGGAAATTATCCAAAACTCCCAGTAGAATGCCTTCCTAACTTCCCG
ATCCAACCATCTTTGACCTTCAGAGGTAGAAATGACTCGCATAAACTGAAAAACTTTATCTCCGAAATAA
TGTTAAACATGTCTATGATATCTTGGCCGAATGATGCCAGTCGTATTGTGTACTGCAGAAGACATTTATT
AAACCCCGCTGCTCAGTGGGCTAATGACTTTGTACAAGAACAAGGTATACTTGAAATAACATTCGACACA
TTCATACAAGGATTATATCAGCATTTCTATAAGCCACCAGATATCAATAAAATCTTTAATGCAATCACGC
AACTTTCCGAAGCTAAACTTGGTATTGAGCGTCTCAACCAACGATTCAGAAAGATTTGGGACAGAATGCC
ACCAGACTTCATGACCGAAAAAGCTGCCATAATGACATATACTAGGCTATTGACAAAGGAAACCTATAAT
ATTGTCAGAATGCACAAACCAGAGACATTAAAAGACGCCATGGAAGAGGCTTACCAGACAACTGCACTAA
CTGAAAGATTCTTCCCAGGATTCGAACTTGATGCTGATGGAGACACTATCATCGGTGCCACAACCCACTT
ACAAGAAGAATACGACTCTGACTATGATTCAGAAGATAATCTGACCCAGAATGGATACGTCCATACCGTA
AGGACAAGAAGATCTTACAATAAACCAATGTCAAATCATCGAAACAGGAGAAATAACAACCCATCTAGAG
AAGAATGTATAAAAAATCGGCTATGCTTCTATTGTAAGAAAGAGGGACATCGCCTGAACGAATGTAGAGC
ACGTAAGGCGAGTTCTAACCGATCTTGAACTCGAATCAAAAGACCAACAAACTCCTTTTATCAAAACCTT
ACCAATTGTACACTATATCGCCATCCCCGAGATGGACAATACCGCCGAAAAAACCATAAAAATACAAAAC
ACGAAAGTAAAAACCCTGTTTGACAGTGGATCACCCACGTCATTTATCCGAAGAGATATTGTAGAACTTC
TCAAATACGAAATCTACGAGACCCCTCCACTCCGTTTTAGAGGATTCGTAGCCACCAAATCCGCCGTTAC
ATCCGAAGCAGTCACCATTGACCTCAAAATCAATGACCTGCATATAACTTTAGCCGCGTACATACTGGAT
AACATGGACTACCAATTGTTAATTGGAAATCCAATCTTACGCCGCTACCCGAAAATCCTGCACACAGTAC
TGAATACCAGAGAGAGCCCCGACTCCTTAAAGCCCAAGACTTATCGCTCCGAAACCGTTAATAACGTTAG
AACCTACTCCGCTGGTAATCGTGGTAACCCCAGAAACATAAAACTGTCTTTTGCCCCCACCATTCTCGAA
GCAACTGACCCGAAATCCGCTGGTAATCGTGGTGACTCCAGAACCAAAACCCTGTCTCTTGCAACCACTA
CTCCTGCAGCAATTGACCCGCTTACGACCCTTGATAACCCAGGTAGTACTCAAAGTACATTTGCGCAATT
CCCGATACCTGAAGAAGCGAGCATCCTAGAAGAGGATGGAAAATACTCCAACGTTGTCTCAACCATTCAG
AGTGTAGAACCTAATGCTACTGATCACAGCAATAAGGACACCTTTTGCACTTTGCCAGTTTGGTTACAAC
AGAAGTATAGAGAGATCATACGTAATGATCTCCCACCAAGACCTGCCGACATTAATAACATCCCCGTAAA
ACATGATATTGAAATTAAACCTGGCGCAAGACTACCTCGACTACAGCCATACCATGTTACAGAAAAGAAC
GAACAAGAAATCAACAAAATAGTTCAAAAACTGCTCGATAACAAGTTCATTGTTCCCTCAAAGTCGCCTT
GCAGCTCCCCTGTAGTCCTCGTCCCGAAGAAAGACGGTACCTTCCGACTCTGCGTCGATTACCGCACCCT
GAACAAAGCTACCATCTCCGACCCATTCCCATTACCCAGAATCGACAACCTATTGAGCCGTATTGGAAAT
GCCCAGATATTTACCACGCTAGATTTGCATAGTGGTTACCACCAGATCCCGATGGAACCCAAAGACCGCT
ACAAAACCGCCTTTGTCACACCATCCGGTAAGTATGAATATACCGTCATGCCATTTGGCTTAGTCAATGC
ACCTAGTACATTCGCAAGATACATGGCTGATACATTTAGAGACCTGAGATTCGTCAATGTTTACCTTGAT
GATATATTAATATTCTCCGAATCTCCAGAAGAACATTGGAAACATTTAGACACGGTACTAGAAAGATTAA
AGAACGAGAACCTCATTGTTAAGAAGAAAAAATGTAAATTTGCATCTGAAGAAACTGAGTTTTTAGGCTA
TAGTATTGGAATCCAGAAAATAGCTCCACTACAGCACAAATGTGCAGCAATCCGAGACTTTCCGACGCCT
AAAACAGTAAAACAAGCACAGAGATTTTTAGGAATGATTAATTACTACAGACGATTCATTCCAAATTGCT
CCAAGATTGCACAGCCAATCCAACTGTTTATTTGTGACAAAAGTCAATGGACAGAAAAACAAGACAAGGC
AATTGATAAACTAAAAGACGCCTTGTGTAACTCCCCCGTCCTAGTACCATTCAACAACAAAGCAAACTAC
CGACTTACAACAGACGCCTCAAAAGACGGCATTGGTGCTGTTCTAGAAGAAGTCGACAACAAGAACAAAC
TTGTTGGTGTCGTCGGTTACTTCTCTAAATCCTTAGAGAGTGCCCAGAAAAACTATCCTGCTGGCGAATT
AGAACTACTTGGAATTATCAAAGCACTCCACCACTTCCGATATATGCTTCACGGAAAGCATTTCACGTTA
AGAACAGACCACATTAGTTTGTTATCATTACAAAACAAGAACGAACCCGCACGACGCGTGCAACGCTGGT
TAGATGACCTAGCCACATATGACTTCACCTTAGAATACCTAGCTGGACCCAAGAACGTTGTCGCAGATGC
CATATCCCGTGCCGTATATACTATAACCCCCGAAACATCCCGACCTATCGACACAGAAAGCTGGAAATCT
TACTACAAATCAGACCCATTATGTAGTGCTGTCTTAATTCATATGAAAGAATTGACACAACACAACGTCA
CACCTGAAGATATGTCAGCCTTCCGTAGTTACCAGAAGAAACTCGAACTATCAGAGACCTTCCGAAAGAA
TTATTCCCTAGAAGACGAAATGATCTATTACCAAGACCGACTAGTAGTACCAATAAAACAACAGAACGCA
GTTATGAGACTATATCATGACCATACCTTATTTGGAGGACATTTTGGTGTAACAGTGACCCTTGCGAAAA
TCAGCCCAATTTACTATTGGCCAAAATTACAACATTCGATCATACAATACATCAGGACCTGCGTACAATG
TCAACTAATAAAATCACACCGACCACGCTTACATGGACTATTACAACCACTCCCTATAGCAGAAGGAAGA
TGGCTTGATATATCAATGGATTTTGTGACAGGATTACCCCCGACATCAAATAACTTGAATATGATCCTCG
TCGTAGTTGATCGTTTTTCGAAACGCGCTCACTTCATAGCTACAAGGAAAACCTTAGACGCAACACAACT
AATAGATCTACTCTTTCGATACATTTTTTCATATCATGGTTTTCCCAGGACAATAACCAGTGATAGAGAT
GTCCGTATGACCGCCGACAAATATCAAGAACTCACGAAAAGACTAGGAATAAAATCGACAATGTCTTCCG
CGAACCACCCCCAAACAGATGGACAATCCGAACGAACGATACAGACATTAAACAGGTTACTAAGAGCCTA
TGCTTCAACCAATATTCAGAATTGGCATGTATATTTACCACAAATCGAATTTGTTTACAATTCTACACCT
ACTAGAACACTTGGAAAATCACCATTTGAAATTGATTTAGGATATTTACCGAATACCCCTGCTATTAAGT
CAGATGACGAAGTCAACGCAAGAAGTTTTACTGCCGTAGAACTTGCCAAACACCTCAAAGCCCTTACCAT
CCAAACGAAGGAACAGCTAGAACACGCTCAAATCGAAATGGAAACTAATAACAATCAAAGACGTAAACCC
TTATTGTTAAACATAGGAGATCACGTATTAGTGCATAGAGATGCATACTTCAAGAAAGGTGCTTATATGA
AAGTACAACAAATATACGTCGGACCATTTCGAGTTGTCAAGAAAATAAACGATAACGCCTACGAACTAGA
TTTAAACTCTCACAAGAAAAAGCACAGAGTTATTAATGTACAATTCCTGAAAAAGTTTGTATACCGTCCA
GACGCGTACCCAAAGAATAAACCAATCAGCTCCACTGAAAGAATTAAGAGAGCACACGAAGTTACTGCAC
TCATAGGAATAGATACTACACACAAAACTTACTTATGTCACATGCAAGATGTAGACCCAACACTTTCAGT
AGAATACTCAGAAGCTGAATTTTGCCAAATTCCCGAAAGAACACGAAGATCAATATTAGCCAACTTTAGA
CAACTCTACGAAACACAAGACAACCCTGAGAGAGAGGAAGATGTTGTATCTCAAAATGAGATATGTCAGT
ATGACAATACGTCACCCTAATAAGAGCTCTCCTAGTCGCACGCTTGTAGTGGATCGTCTGCATAATATCG
TGTGACCCGGGTGAGAGAGAGGAAGATGTTGTATCTCAAAATGAGATATGTCAGTATGACAATACGTCAC
CCTGAACGTTCATAAAACACATATGAAACAACCTTATAACAAAACGAACAACATGAGACAAAACCCGACC
TTCCCTAGCTGAACTACCCAAAGTATAAATGCCTGAACAATTAGTTTAGATCCGAGATTCCGCGCTTCCA
CCACTTAGTATGATTCATATTTTATATAATATATAAGATAAGTAACATTCCGTGAATTAATCTGATAAAC
TGTTTTGACAACTGGTTACTTCCCTAAGACTGTTTATATTAGGATTGTCAAGACACTCCGGTATTACTCG
AGCCCGTAATACAACAGGCGGCCGCGAATTCCTTTCTGCATGCCACGTTCGCGGCGCCTGATGCGGTATT
TTCTCCTTACGCATCTGTGCGGTATTTCACACCGCATAATCGCTGGGCCATTCTCATGAAGAATATCTTG
AATTTATTGTCATATTACTAGTTGGTGTGGAAGTCCTAATATCGGTGATCAATATAGTGGTTGACATGCT
GGCTAGTCAACATTGAGCCTTTTGATCATGCAAATATATTACGGTATTTTACAATCAAATATCAAACTTA
ACTATTGACTTTATAACTTATTTAGGTGGTAACATTCTTATAAAAAAGAAAAAAATTACTGCAAAACAGT
ACTAGCTTTTAACTTGTATCCTAGGTTATCTATGCTGTCTCACCATAGAGAATATTACCTATTTCAGAAT
GTATGTCCATGATTCGCCGGGTAAATACATATAATACACAAATCTGGCTTAATAAAGTCTATAATATATC
TCATAAAGAAGTGCTAAATTGGCTAGTGCTATATATTTTTAAGAAAATTTCTTTTGACTAAGTCCATATC
GACTTTGTAAAAGTTCACATTAGCATACATATATTACACGAGCCAGAAATAGTAACTTTTGCCTAAATCA
CAAATTGCAAAATTTAATTGCTTGCAAAAGGTCACATGCTTATAATCAACTTTTTTAAAAATTTAAAATA
CTTTTTTATTTTTTATTTTTAAACATAAATGAAATAATTTATTTATTGTTTATGATTACCGAAACATAAA
ACCTGCTCAAGAAAAAGAAACTGTTTTGTCCTTGGAAAAAAAGCACTACCTAGGAGCGGCCAAAATGCCG
AGGCTTTCATAGCTTAAACTCTTTACAGAAAATAGGCATTATAGATCAGTTCGAGTTTTCTTATTCTTCC
TTCCGGTTTTATCGTCACAGTTTTACAGTAAATAAGTATCACCTCTTAGAGTTCGATGATAAGCTGTCAA
ACATGAGAATTAATTCCACATGTTAAAATAGTGAAGGAGCATGTTCGGCACACAGTGGACCGAACGTGGG
GTAAGTGCACTAGGGTCCGGTTAAACGGATCTCGCATTGATGAGGCAACGCTAATTATCAACATATAGAT
TGTTATCTATCTGCATGAACACGAAATCTTTACTTGACGACTTGAGGCTGATGGTGTTTATGCAAAGAAA
CCACTGTGTTTAATATGTGTCACTGTTTGATATTACTGTCAGCGTAGAAGATAATAGTAAAAGCGGTTAA
TAAGTGTATTTGAGATAAGTGTGATAAAGTTTTTACAGCGAAAAGACGATAAATACAAGAAAATGATTAC
GAGGATACGGAGAGAGGTATGTACATGTGTATTTATATACTAAGCTGCCGGCGGTTGTTTGCAAGACCGA
GAAAAGGCTAGCAAGAATCGGGTCATTGTAGCGTATGCGCCTGTGAACATTCTCTTCAACAAGTTTGATT
CCATTGCGGTGAAATGGTAAAAGTCAACCCCCTGCGATGTATATTTTCCTGTACAATCAATCAAAAAGCC
AAATGATTTAGCATTATCTTTACATCTTGTTATTTTACAGATTTTATGTTTAGATCTTTTATGCTTGCTT
TTCAAAAGGCTTGCAGGCAAGTGCACAAACAATACTTAAATAAATACTACTCAGTAATAACCTATTTCTT
AGCATTTTTGACGAAATTTGCTATTTTGTTAGAGTCTTTTACACCATTTGTCTCCACACCTCCGCTTACA
TCAACACCAATAACGCCATTTAATCTAAGCGCATCACCAACATTTTCTGGCGTCAGTCCACCAGCTAACA
TAAAATGTAAGCTCTCGGGGCTCTCTTGCCTTCCAACCCAGTCAGAAATCGAGTTCCAATCCAAAAGTTC
ACCTGTCCCACCTGCTTCTGAATCAAACAAGGGAATAAACGAATGAGGTTTCTGTGAAGCTGCACTGAGT
AGTATGTTGCAGTCTTTTGGAAATACGAGTCTTTTAATAACTGGCAAACCGAGGAACTCTTGGTATTCTT
GCCACGACTCATCTCCATGCAGTTGGACGATCGATGATAAGCTGTCAAACATGAGAATTGGGTAATAACT
GATATAATTAAATTGAAGCTCTAATTTGTGAGTTTAGTATACATGCATTTACTTATAATACAGTTTTTTA
GTTTTGCTGGCCGCATCTTCTCAAATATGCTTCCCAGCCTGCTTTTCTGTAACGTTCACCCTCTACCTTA
GCATCCCTTCCCTTTGCAAATAGTCCTCTTCCAACAATAATAATGTCAGATCCTGTAGAGACCACATCAT
CCACGGTTCTATACTGTTGACCCAATGCGTCTCCCTTGTCATCTAAACCCACACCGGGTGTCATAATCAA
CCAATCGTAACCTTCATCTCTTCCACCCATGTCTCTTTGAGCAATAAAGCCGATAACAAAATCTTTGTCG
CTCTTCGCAATGTCAACAGTACCCTTAGTATATTCTCCAGTAGATAGGGAGCCCTTGCATGACAATTCTG
CTAACATCAAAAGGCCTCTAGGTTCCTTTGTTACTTCTTCTGCCGCCTGCTTCAAACCGCTAACAATACC
TGGGCCCACCACACCGTGTGCATTCGTAATGTCTGCCCATTCTGCTATTCTGTATACACCCGCAGAGTAC
TGCAATTTGACTGTATTACCAATGTCAGCAAATTTTCTGTCTTCGAAGAGTAAAAAATTGTACTTGGCGG
ATAATGCCTTTAGCGGCTTAACTGTGCCCTCCATGGAAAAATCAGTCAAGATATCCACATGTGTTTTTAG
TAAACAAATTTTGGGACCTAATGCTTCAACTAACTCCAGTAATTCCTTGGTGGTACGAACATCCAATGAA
GCACACAAGTTTGTTTGCTTTTCGTGCATGATATTAAATAGCTTGGCAGCAACAGGACTAGGATGAGTAG
CAGCACGTTCCTTATATGTAGCTTTCGACATGATTTATCTTCGTTTCCTGCATGTTTTTGTTCTGTGCAG
TTGGGTTAAGAATACTGGGCAATTTCATGTTTCTTCAACACTACATATGCGTATATATACCAATCTAAGT
CTGTGCTCCTTCCTTCGTTCTTCCTTCTGTTCGGAGATTACCGAATCAAAAAAATTTCAAGGAAACCGAA
ATCAAAAAAAAGAATAAAAAAAAAATGATGAATTGAAAAGCTAATTCTTGAAGACGAAAGGGCCTCGTGA
TACGCCTATTTTTATAGGTTAATGTCATGATAATAATGGTTTCTTAGACGTCAGGTGGCACTTTTCGGGG
AAATGTGCGCGGAACCCCTATTTGTTTATTTTTCTAAATACATTCAAATATGTATCCGCTCATGAGACAA
TAACCCTGATAAATGCTTCAATAATATTGAAAAAGGAAGAGTATGAGTATTCAACATTTCCGTGTCGCCC
TTATTCCCTTTTTTGCGGCATTTTGCCTTCCTGTTTTTGCTCACCCAGAAACGCTGGTGAAAGTAAAAGA
TGCTGAAGATCAGTTGGGTGCACGAGTGGGTTACATCGAACTGGATCTCAACAGCGGTAAGATCCTTGAG
AGTTTTCGCCCCGAAGAACGTTTTCCAATGATGAGCACTTTTAAAGTTCTGCTATGTGGCGCGGTATTAT
CCCGTATTGACGCCGGGCAAGAGCAACTCGGTCGCCGCATACACTATTCTCAGAATGACTTGGTTGAGTA
CTCACCAGTCACAGAAAAGCATCTTACGGATGGCATGACAGTAAGAGAATTATGCAGTGCTGCCATAACC
ATGAGTGATAACACTGCGGCCAACTTACTTCTGACAACGATCGGAGGACCGAAGGAGCTAACCGCTTTTT
TGCACAACATGGGGGATCATGTAACTCGCCTTGATCGTTGGGAACCGGAGCTGAATGAAGCCATACCAAA
CGACGAGCGTGACACCACGATGCCTGTAGCAATGGCAACAACGTTGCGCAAACTATTAACTGGCGAACTA
CTTACTCTAGCTTCCCGGCAACAATTAATAGACTGGATGGAGGCGGATAAAGTTGCAGGACCACTTCTGC
GCTCGGCCCTTCCGGCTGGCTGGTTTATTGCTGATAAATCTGGAGCCGGTGAGCGTGGGTCTCGCGGTAT
CATTGCAGCACTGGGGCCAGATGGTAAGCCCTCCCGTATCGTAGTTATCTACACGACGGGGAGTCAGGCA
ACTATGGATGAACGAAATAGACAGATCGCTGAGATAGGTGCCTCACTGATTAAGCATTGGTAACTGTCAG
ACCAAGTTTACTCATATATACTTTAGATTGATTTAAAACTTCATTTTTAATTTAAAAGGATCTAGGTGAA
GATCCTTTTTGATAATCTCATGACCAAAATCCCTTAACGTGAGTTTTCGTTCCACTGAGCGTCAGACCCC
GTAGAAAAGATCAAAGGATCTTCTTGAGATCCTTTTTTTCTGCGCGTAATCTGCTGCTTGCAAACAAAAA
AACCACCGCTACCAGCGGTGGTTTGTTTGCCGGATCAAGAGCTACCAACTCTTTTTCCGAAGGTAACTGG
CTTCAGCAGAGCGCAGATACCAAATACTGTTCTTCTAGTGTAGCCGTAGTTAGGCCACCACTTCAAGAAC
TCTGTAGCACCGCCTACATACCTCGCTCTGCTAATCCTGTTACCAGTGGCTGCTGCCAGTGGCGATAAGT
CGTGTCTTACCGGGTTGGACTCAAGACGATAGTTACCGGATAAGGCGCAGCGGTCGGGCTGAACGGGGGG
TTCGTGCACACAGCCCAGCTTGGAGCGAACGACCTACACCGAACTGAGATACCTACAGCGTGAGCTATGA
GAAAGCGCCACGCTTCCCGAAGGGAGAAAGGCGGACAGGTATCCGGTAAGCGGCAGGGTCGGAACAGGAG
AGCGCACGAGGGAGCTTCCAGGGGGAAACGCCTGGTATCTTTATAGTCCTGTCGGGTTTCGCCACCTCTG
ACTTGAGCGTCGATTTTTGTGATGCTCGTCAGGGGGGCGGAGCCTATGGAAAAACGCCAGCAACGCGGCC
TTTTTACGGTTCCTGGCCTTTTGCTGGCCTTTTGCTCACATGTTCTTTCCTGCGTTATCCCCTGATTCTG
TGGATAACCGTATTACCGCCTTTGAGTGAGCTGATACCGCTCGCCGCAGCCGAACGACCGAGCGCAGCGA
GTCAGTGAGCGAGGAAGCGGAAGA
Features (pLannotate 1.2.2; 13 found; start..end, strand, type, name):
     12..377     -  promoter       GAL1,10 promoter (fragment): GAL1 and GAL10 genes of S. cerevisiae; divergent inducible promoter, regulated by Gal4
    384..402     -  misc_feature   MCS (fragment): pUC18/19 multiple cloning site
    696..1565    +  CDS            TY3A-G: YG31A_YEAST - Also known as YGRWTy3-1 GAG. Experimental evidence at protein level: Swiss-Prot protein existence level 1. Nucleocapsid protein p9 (NC) forms the nucleocore that coats the retro-elements dimeric RNA. Binds these RNAs through its zinc fingers (By similarity). Promotes primer tRNA(i)-Met annealing to the multipartite primer-binding site (PBS), dimerization of Ty3 RNA and initiation of reverse transcription. From Saccharomyces cerevisiae (strain ATCC 204508 / S288c) (Baker's yeast).
   1552..5337    +  CDS            TY3B-G (fragment): YG31B_YEAST - Also known as YGRWTy3-1 POL. Experimental evidence at protein level: Swiss-Prot protein existence level 1. Integrase (IN) targets the VLP to the nucleus, where a subparticle preintegration complex (PIC) containing at least integrase and the newly synthesized dsDNA copy of the retrotransposon must transit the nuclear membrane. Once in the nucleus, integrase performs the integration of the dsDNA into the host genome. From Saccharomyces cerevisiae (strain ATCC 204508 / S288c) (Baker's yeast).
   5797..5848    -  misc_feature   bom (fragment): basis of mobility region from pBR322
   5853..5963    +  CDS            RMD1 (fragment): RMD1_YEAST - Experimental evidence at protein level: Swiss-Prot protein existence level 1. Required for sporulation where it is believed to have a role in meiotic nuclear division. From Saccharomyces cerevisiae (strain ATCC 204508 / S288c) (Baker's yeast).
   6411..7573    -  misc_feature   CEN/ARS: S. cerevisiae CEN4 centromere fused to the autonomously replicating sequence ARS1/ARS416
   7800..7818    -  promoter       tet promoter (fragment): E. coli promoter for tetracycline efflux protein gene
   7908..8711    -  CDS            URA3: orotidine-5'-phosphate decarboxylase, required for uracil biosynthesis; S. cerevisiae URA3; yeast auxotrophic marker, counterselectable with 5-fluoroorotic acid (5-FOA)
   8712..8927    -  promoter       URA3 promoter: S. cerevisiae URA3
   9038..9142    +  promoter       AmpR promoter: bla
   9143..10003   +  CDS            AmpR: β-lactamase; bla; confers resistance to ampicillin, carbenicillin, and related antibiotics
  10174..10762   +  rep_origin     ori: high-copy-number ColE1/pMB1/pBR322/pUC origin of replication
