[The description below was written by a language model from this plasmid's Addgene catalogue record and pLannotate feature annotations shown in this document.]
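Description:
pKN3097 is a yeast expression plasmid built on the YCplac33 centromeric shuttle backbone and carrying a galactose-inducible copy of the Saccharomyces cerevisiae LTR retrotransposon Ty3. In yeast it is maintained through a CEN4/ARS1 element, which keeps it at low, stable copy number. Selection is by URA3 under its own promoter, a marker that can also be counterselected with 5-FOA. In E. coli it replicates from a ColE1/pMB1-type origin with ampicillin resistance (bla). The catalogue lists the plasmid as low copy, although the origin is annotated as a high-copy type. Short annotated fragments (bom, tet promoter, pUC MCS, RMD1) appear to be backbone or flanking remnants rather than functional parts.

The roughly 5.4 kb insert contains the two overlapping Ty3 reading frames. TY3A (GAG) encodes the capsid and nucleocapsid proteins that package the element's RNA and promote tRNA-primed reverse transcription. TY3B (POL, annotated as a fragment) encodes the enzymatic functions, including the integrase that inserts the cDNA copy into the genome. A fragment of the Gal4-regulated GAL1,10 divergent promoter lies upstream, so Ty3 transcription and retrotransposition can be switched on by galactose.

According to the record, this version carries an extra polypurine tract (PPT), the plus-strand priming site for reverse transcription. It served as the parent for a randomly barcoded Ty3 library. Neither the additional PPT nor the LTRs are annotated in the feature tables, so their positions are not documented here. The associated work used it to measure Ty3 integration frequency at RNA polymerase III transcription start sites. The depositor sequence (10,951 nt) and the sequencing-derived record (10,944 nt) differ by a few bases but have the same feature layout.
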