Addgene plasmid #113392: pKN3097
Purpose: Galactose-inducible Ty3 with extra PPT- used for random bar code library
Depositing lab: Suzanne Sandmeyer. Depositing organization: University of California, Irvine. Publication: Local features determine Ty3 targeting frequency at RNA polymerase III transcription start sites. Patterson K, Shavarebi F, Magnan C, Chang I, Qi X, Baldi P, Bilanchone V, Sandmeyer SB. Genome Res. 2019 Aug;29(8):1298-1309. doi: 10.1101/gr.240861.118. Epub 2019 Jun 27. PubMed 31249062.
Backbone
  Vector backbone: YCplac33
  Total vector size (bp): 10951
  Vector type: Yeast Expression
  Selectable markers: URA3
Growth in bacteria
  Bacterial resistance: Ampicillin, 100 μg/mL
  Growth temperature: 37°C
  Growth strain: DH5alpha
  Copy number: Low Copy
Gene/Insert
  Gene/Insert name: Ty3
  Species: S. cerevisiae (budding yeast)
  Insert size (bp): 5360
Terms and licenses: Academic/Nonprofit Terms; Industry Terms: Not Available to Industry
How to cite: pKN3097 was a gift from Suzanne Sandmeyer (Addgene plasmid # 113392 ; http://n2t.net/addgene:113392 ; RRID:Addgene_113392)
